Addgene plasmid #236146: EW499 CMV-TO-NZF-(GGS)x8[G1W S3D S6T G7L S9L G11M G14N G17D G19V G22W]-FRB(N2093W, T2098L)
Purpose: Plasmid encoding the NZF transcriptional activation domain attached by a deimmunized linker to FRB with N2093W and T098L mutations, under control of CMV promoter with two TetR binding sites
Depositing lab: Xiaojing Gao. Depositing organization: Stanford University. Publication: Machine-guided dual-objective protein engineering for deimmunization and therapeutic functions. Wolfsberg E, Paul JS, Tycko J, Chen B, Bassik MC, Bintu L, Alizadeh AA, Gao XJ. Cell Syst. 2025 Jul 16;16(7):101299. doi: 10.1016/j.cels.2025.101299. Epub 2025 Jun 3. PubMed 40466641.
Backbone
  Vector backbone: FLP-IN
  Vector type: Mammalian Expression
  Selectable markers: Puromycin
Growth in bacteria
  Bacterial resistance: Ampicillin, 100 μg/mL
  Growth temperature: 37°C
  Growth strain: DH5alpha
  Copy number: High Copy
Gene/Insert
  Gene/Insert name: NZF-deImmunLink-FRB
  Species: Synthetic
  Mutation: N2093W, T2098L in FRB
  Promoter: CMV promoter with two TetR binding sites
  Cloning method: Gibson Cloning
Terms and licenses: Academic/Nonprofit Terms; Industry Terms: Not Available to Industry
Depositor comments: See https://benchling.com/s/seq-mGg8gnb4zv3tw8AN1aKS?m=slm-yQz8vG3BYw70zLDtWHlTfor annotated sequence. Please visit https://doi.org/10.1101/2025.02.24.639918 for bioRxiv preprint.
How to cite: EW499 CMV-TO-NZF-(GGS)x8[G1W S3D S6T G7L S9L G11M G14N G17D G19V G22W]-FRB(N2093W, T2098L) was a gift from Xiaojing Gao (Addgene plasmid # 236146 ; http://n2t.net/addgene:236146 ; RRID:Addgene_236146)
