[The description below was written by a language model from this plasmid's Addgene catalogue record and pLannotate feature annotations shown in this document.]
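Description:
EW499 CMV-TO-NZF-(GGS)x8[...]-FRB(N2093W, T2098L) is a 5,977 nt mammalian expression plasmid built on a Flp-In backbone and assembled by Gibson cloning. It is propagated in E. coli through a high-copy ColE1/pUC-type origin with ampicillin selection (AmpR under its own bla promoter); a partial f1 origin and lac promoter/operator remnants are also annotated. Downstream of the expression cassette sits an FRT site directly followed by a hygromycin resistance coding sequence and an SV40 polyadenylation signal. This is the usual Flp-In arrangement, in which FLP-mediated recombination into a genomic FRT landing site places the promoterless marker behind a resident promoter. The catalogue entry lists puromycin as the mammalian selectable marker, but the feature table shows HygR and no puromycin resistance gene, so the two sources disagree on this point.

The payload is a synthetic fusion protein driven by the CMV enhancer and promoter followed by two tet operator sites ("CMV-TO"), so transcription can be repressed by TetR and relieved with tetracycline-class inducers in cells that express the repressor. The open reading frame begins with NZF, a composite transcriptional activation domain annotated as fragments of human NCOA3, ZNF473 and FOXO6. This is joined through a (GGS)x8 linker carrying ten substitutions intended to reduce immunogenicity to the FRB domain bearing N2093W and T2098L, and the cassette ends in a bGH polyadenylation signal. T2098L FRB is known for binding rapamycin analogues, which suggests use as the activator half of a chemically induced dimerisation system, although the record does not name the partner construct. The plasmid comes from work on machine-guided protein engineering that balances deimmunization against therapeutic function.
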