Features (pLannotate 1.2.2; 25 found; start..end, strand, type, name):
    291..494     +  promoter       CMV promoter: human cytomegalovirus (CMV) immediate early promoter
    496..515     +  promoter       PLtetO-1 promoter (fragment): modified phage lambda PL promoter with tet operator sites (Lutz and Bujard, 1997)
    517..536     +  promoter       PLtetO-1 promoter (fragment): modified phage lambda PL promoter with tet operator sites (Lutz and Bujard, 1997)
    544..577     +  promoter       TRE3GV promoter (fragment): 3rd-generation Tet-responsive promoter that can be activated by binding of Tet-On® 3G, optimized for retroviral and lentiviral vectors
    661..816     +  CDS            NCOA3 (fragment): NCOA3_HUMAN - Also known as AIB1, BHLHE42, RAC3, TRAM1. Experimental evidence at protein level: Swiss-Prot protein existence level 1. Nuclear receptor coactivator that directly binds nuclear receptors and stimulates the transcriptional activities in a hormone- dependent fashion. Plays a central role in creating a multisubunit coactivator complex, which probably acts via remodeling of chromatin. Involved in the coactivation of different nuclear receptors, such as for steroids (GR and ER), retinoids (RARs and RXRs), thyroid hormone (TRs), vitamin D3 (VDR) and prostanoids (PPARs). Displays histon
    832..975     +  CDS            ZNF473 (fragment): ZN473_HUMAN - Also known as KIAA1141, ZFP100. Experimental evidence at protein level: Swiss-Prot protein existence level 1. Involved in histone 3'-end pre-mRNA processing by associating with U7 snRNP and interacting with SLBP/pre-mRNA complex. Increases histone 3'-end pre-mRNA processing but has no effect on U7 snRNP levels, when overexpressed. Required for cell cycle progression from G1 to S phases. From Homo sapiens (Human).
    991..1125    +  CDS            FOXO6 (fragment): FOXO6_HUMAN - Experimental evidence at protein level: Swiss-Prot protein existence level 1. Transcriptional activator. From Homo sapiens (Human).
   1197..1464    +  CDS            FRB* (fragment): T2098L mutant of FKBP-rapamycin binding domain of human FRAP binds synthetic ligands such as AP21967
   1577..1801    +  polyA_signal   bGH poly(A) signal: bovine growth hormone polyadenylation signal
   1817..1840    +  polyA_signal   bGH poly(A) signal (fragment): bovine growth hormone polyadenylation signal
   1844..1865    +  promoter       SV40 promoter (fragment): SV40 enhancer and early promoter
   1886..2119    +  rep_origin     f1 ori (fragment) (sequence partly withheld): f1 bacteriophage origin of replication; arrow indicates direction of (+) strand synthesis
   2124..2171    +  protein_bind   FRT: FLP-mediated recombination occurs in the 8-bp core sequence TCTAGAAA (Turan and Bode, 2011). FLP recombinase from the Saccharomyces cerevisiae 2μ plasmid
   2179..3201    +  CDS            HygR: aminoglycoside phosphotransferase from E. coli; aph(4)-Ia; confers resistance to hygromycin
   3211..3336    +  CDS            ble (fragment): BLE_KLEPN - Experimental evidence at protein level: Swiss-Prot protein existence level 1. Binding protein with a strong affinity to the bleomycin family of antibiotics. Binds to CL990; an antimitotic-antibiotic compound. From Klebsiella pneumoniae.
   3331..3452    +  polyA_signal   SV40 poly(A) signal: SV40 polyadenylation signal
   3525..3541    -  protein_bind   lac operator: The lac repressor binds to the lac operator to inhibit transcription in E. coli. This inhibition can be relieved by adding lactose or isopropyl-β-D-thiogalactopyranoside (IPTG). lac repressor encoded by lacI
   3549..3579    -  promoter       lac promoter: promoter for the E. coli lac operon
   3594..3615    -  protein_bind   CAP binding site: CAP binding activates transcription in the presence of cAMP. E. coli catabolite activator protein
   3628..3720    -  CDS            lacI (fragment): lac repressor; lacI; The lac repressor binds to the lac operator to inhibit transcription in E. coli. This inhibition can be relieved by adding lactose or isopropyl-β-D-thiogalactopyranoside (IPTG).
   3903..4491    -  rep_origin     ori: high-copy-number ColE1/pMB1/pBR322/pUC origin of replication
   4662..5522    -  CDS            AmpR: β-lactamase; bla; confers resistance to ampicillin, carbenicillin, and related antibiotics
   5523..5627    -  promoter       AmpR promoter: bla
   5686..5738    -  misc_feature   bom (fragment): basis of mobility region from pBR322
   5888..290     +  enhancer       CMV enhancer (across the origin): human cytomegalovirus immediate early enhancer
>Addgene plasmid #236146 | EW499 CMV-TO-NZF-(GGS)x8[G1W S3D S6T G7L S9L G11M G14N G17D G19V G22W]-FRB(N2093W, T2098L) | addgene full sequence | sequence record 468416 | Addgene NGS Result
CGGTAAATGGCCCGCCTGGCTGACCGCCCAACGACCCCCGCCCATTGACGTCAATAATGACGTATGTTCC
CATAGTAACGCCAATAGGGACTTTCCATTGACGTCAATGGGTGGAGTATTTACGGTAAACTGCCCACTTG
GCAGTACATCAAGTGTATCATATGCCAAGTACGCCCCCTATTGACGTCAATGACGGTAAATGGCCCGCCT
GGCATTATGCCCAGTACATGACCTTATGGGACTTTCCTACTTGGCAGTACATCTACGTATTAGTCATCGC
TATTACCATGGTGATGCGGTTTTGGCAGTACATCAATGGGCGTGGATAGCGGTTTGACTCACGGGGATTT
CCAAGTCTCCACCCCATTGACGTCAATGGGAGTTTGTTTTGGCACCAAAATCAACGGGACTTTCCAAAAT
GTCGTAACAACTCCGCCCCATTGACGCAAATGGGCGGTAGGCGTGTACGGTGGGAGGTCTATATAAGCAG
AGCTCTCCCTATCAGTGATAGAGATCTCCCTATCAGTGATAGAGATCGTCGACGAGCTCGTTTAGTGAAC
CGTCAGATCGCCTGGAGACGCCATCCACGCTGTTTTGACCTCCATAGAAGACACCGGGACCGATCCAGCC
TCCGGACTCTAGCGTTTAAACTTAAGCTTCGCCACCATGGAGGGCCAGAGCGACGAGAGAGCCCTGCTGG
ACCAGCTGCACACCCTGCTGAGCAACACCGACGCCACCGGCCTGGAGGAGATCGACAGAGCCCTGGGCAT
CCCCGAGCTGGTGAACCAGGGCCAGGCCCTGGAGCCCAAGCAGGACGGAGGCTGGGGATCTATGGCCGAG
GAATTCGTGACCCTGAAGGACGTGGGCATGGACTTCACCCTGGGCGACTGGGAGCAGCTGGGCCTGGAGC
AGGGCGACACCTTCTGGGACACCGCCCTGGACAACTGCCAGGACCTGTTCCTGCTGGACCCCCCCGGCGG
AGGAGACGGCCTTGGTTTGGGACACGAGAAGTTCCCCAGCGACCTGGACCTGGACATGTTCAACGGCAGC
CTGGAGTGCGACATGGAGAGCATCATCAGAAGCGAGCTGATGGACGCCGACGGCCTGGACTTCAACTTCG
ACAGCTGGGGAGATGGCGGAACACTGGGCCTCGGCATGAGCGGCAATTCTGGCGACAGCGTAGGCTCTTG
GGGATCTGAGATGTGGCATGAAGGCCTGGAAGAGGCATCTCGTTTGTACTTTGGGGAAAGGAACGTGAAA
GGCATGTTTGAGGTGCTGGAGCCCTTGCATGCTATGATGGAACGGGGACCCCAGACTCTGAAGGAAACAT
CCTTTAATCAGGCCTATGGTCGAGATTTAATGGAGGCCCAAGAGTGGTGCAGGAAGTACATGAAATCAGG
GTGGGTCAAGGACCTCCTCCAAGCCTGGGACCTCTATTATCATGTGTTCCGACGAATCTCAAAGTAGGCC
GCTCGAGGAGGGCCCGAACAAAAACTCATCTCAGAAGAGGATCTGAATAGCGCCGTCGACCATCATCATA
ATCATCATTGAGTTTAAACCCGCTGATCAGCCTCGACTGTGCCTTCTAGTTGCCAGCCATCTGTTGTTTG
CCCCTCCCCCGTGCCTTCCTTGACCCTGGAAGGTGCCACTCCCACTGTCCTTTCCTAATAAAATGAGGAA
ATTGCATCGCATTGTCTGAGTAGGTGTCATTCTATTCTGGGGGGTGGGGTGGGGCAGGACAGCAAGGGGG
AGGATTGGGAAGACAATAGCAGGCATGCTGGGGATGCGGTGGGCTCTATGGAGATCTATCGATGTTCTGG
GGATGCGGTGGGCTCTATGGCTTCTGAGGCGGAAAGAACCAGCTGGGGCTCTAGGGGGTATCCCC
[124 nt withheld, positions 1886-2009]
C
[91 nt withheld, positions 2011-2101]
AGGGTGATGGTTCACGTACCTAGAAGTTCCTATTCCGAAGTTCCTATTCTCTAGAAAGTATAGGAACTTC
CTTGGCCAAAAAGCCTGAACTCACCGCGACGTCTGTCGAGAAGTTTCTGATCGAAAAGTTCGACAGCGTC
TCCGACCTGATGCAGCTCTCGGAGGGCGAAGAATCTCGTGCTTTCAGCTTCGATGTAGGAGGGCGTGGAT
ATGTCCTGCGGGTAAATAGCTGCGCCGATGGTTTCTACAAAGATCGTTATGTTTATCGGCACTTTGCATC
GGCCGCGCTCCCGATTCCGGAAGTGCTTGACATTGGGGAATTCAGCGAGAGCCTGACCTATTGCATCTCC
CGCCGTGCACAGGGTGTCACGTTGCAAGACCTGCCTGAAACCGAACTGCCCGCTGTTCTGCAGCCGGTCG
CGGAGGCCATGGATGCGATCGCTGCGGCCGATCTTAGCCAGACGAGCGGGTTCGGCCCATTCGGACCGCA
AGGAATCGGTCAATACACTACATGGCGTGATTTCATATGCGCGATTGCTGATCCCCATGTGTATCACTGG
CAAACTGTGATGGACGACACCGTCAGTGCGTCCGTCGCGCAGGCTCTCGATGAGCTGATGCTTTGGGCCG
AGGACTGCCCCGAAGTCCGGCACCTCGTGCACGCGGATTTCGGCTCCAACAATGTCCTGACGGACAATGG
CCGCATAACAGCGGTCATTGACTGGAGCGAGGCGATGTTCGGGGATTCCCAATACGAGGTCGCCAACATC
TTCTTCTGGAGGCCGTGGTTGGCTTGTATGGAGCAGCAGACGCGCTACTTCGAGCGGAGGCATCCGGAGC
TTGCAGGATCGCCGCGGCTCCGGGCGTATATGCTCCGCATTGGTCTTGACCAACTCTATCAGAGCTTGGT
TGACGGCAATTTCGATGATGCAGCTTGGGCGCAGGGTCGATGCGACGCAATCGTCCGATCCGGAGCCGGG
ACTGTCGGGCGTACACAAATCGCCCGCAGAAGCGCGGCCGTCTGGACCGATGGCTGTGTAGAAGTACTCG
CCGATAGTGGAAACCGACGCCCCAGCACTCGTCCGAGGGCAAAGGAATAGCACGTACTACGAGATTTCGA
TTCCACCGCCGCCTTCTATGAAAGGTTGGGCTTCGGAATCGTTTTCCGGGACGCCGGCTGGATGATCCTC
CAGCGCGGGGATCTCATGCTGGAGTTCTTCGCCCACCCCAACTTGTTTATTGCAGCTTATAATGGTTACA
AATAAAGCAATAGCATCACAAATTTCACAAATAAAGCATTTTTTTCACTGCATTCTAGTTGTGGTTTGTC
CAAACTCATCAATGTATCTTATCATGTCTGTATACCGTCGACCTCTAGCTAGAGCTTGGCGTAATCATGG
TCATAGCTGTTTCCTGTGTGAAATTGTTATCCGCTCACAATTCCACACAACATACGAGCCGGAAGCATAA
AGTGTAAAGCCTGGGGTGCCTAATGAGTGAGCTAACTCACATTAATTGCGTTGCGCTCACTGCCCGCTTT
CCAGTCGGGAAACCTGTCGTGCCAGCTGCATTAATGAATCGGCCAACGCGCGGGGAGAGGCGGTTTGCGT
ATTGGGCGCTCTTCCGCTTCCTCGCTCACTGACTCGCTGCGCTCGGTCGTTCGGCTGCGGCGAGCGGTAT
CAGCTCACTCAAAGGCGGTAATACGGTTATCCACAGAATCAGGGGATAACGCAGGAAAGAACATGTGAGC
AAAAGGCCAGCAAAAGGCCAGGAACCGTAAAAAGGCCGCGTTGCTGGCGTTTTTCCATAGGCTCCGCCCC
CCTGACGAGCATCACAAAAATCGACGCTCAAGTCAGAGGTGGCGAAACCCGACAGGACTATAAAGATACC
AGGCGTTTCCCCCTGGAAGCTCCCTCGTGCGCTCTCCTGTTCCGACCCTGCCGCTTACCGGATACCTGTC
CGCCTTTCTCCCTTCGGGAAGCGTGGCGCTTTCTCATAGCTCACGCTGTAGGTATCTCAGTTCGGTGTAG
GTCGTTCGCTCCAAGCTGGGCTGTGTGCACGAACCCCCCGTTCAGCCCGACCGCTGCGCCTTATCCGGTA
ACTATCGTCTTGAGTCCAACCCGGTAAGACACGACTTATCGCCACTGGCAGCAGCCACTGGTAACAGGAT
TAGCAGAGCGAGGTATGTAGGCGGTGCTACAGAGTTCTTGAAGTGGTGGCCTAACTACGGCTACACTAGA
AGAACAGTATTTGGTATCTGCGCTCTGCTGAAGCCAGTTACCTTCGGAAAAAGAGTTGGTAGCTCTTGAT
CCGGCAAACAAACCACCGCTGGTAGCGGTGGTTTTTTTGTTTGCAAGCAGCAGATTACGCGCAGAAAAAA
AGGATCTCAAGAAGATCCTTTGATCTTTTCTACGGGGTCTGACGCTCAGTGGAACGAAAACTCACGTTAA
GGGATTTTGGTCATGAGATTATCAAAAAGGATCTTCACCTAGATCCTTTTAAATTAAAAATGAAGTTTTA
AATCAATCTAAAGTATATATGAGTAAACTTGGTCTGACAGTTACCAATGCTTAATCAGTGAGGCACCTAT
CTCAGCGATCTGTCTATTTCGTTCATCCATAGTTGCCTGACTCCCCGTCGTGTAGATAACTACGATACGG
GAGGGCTTACCATCTGGCCCCAGTGCTGCAATGATACCGCGAGACCCACGCTCACCGGCTCCAGATTTAT
CAGCAATAAACCAGCCAGCCGGAAGGGCCGAGCGCAGAAGTGGTCCTGCAACTTTATCCGCCTCCATCCA
GTCTATTAATTGTTGCCGGGAAGCTAGAGTAAGTAGTTCGCCAGTTAATAGTTTGCGCAACGTTGTTGCC
ATTGCTACAGGCATCGTGGTGTCACGCTCGTCGTTTGGTATGGCTTCATTCAGCTCCGGTTCCCAACGAT
CAAGGCGAGTTACATGATCCCCCATGTTGTGCAAAAAAGCGGTTAGCTCCTTCGGTCCTCCGATCGTTGT
CAGAAGTAAGTTGGCCGCAGTGTTATCACTCATGGTTATGGCAGCACTGCATAATTCTCTTACTGTCATG
CCATCCGTAAGATGCTTTTCTGTGACTGGTGAGTACTCAACCAAGTCATTCTGAGAATAGTGTATGCGGC
GACCGAGTTGCTCTTGCCCGGCGTCAATACGGGATAATACCGCGCCACATAGCAGAACTTTAAAAGTGCT
CATCATTGGAAAACGTTCTTCGGGGCGAAAACTCTCAAGGATCTTACCGCTGTTGAGATCCAGTTCGATG
TAACCCACTCGTGCACCCAACTGATCTTCAGCATCTTTTACTTTCACCAGCGTTTCTGGGTGAGCAAAAA
CAGGAAGGCAAAATGCCGCAAAAAAGGGAATAAGGGCGACACGGAAATGTTGAATACTCATACTCTTCCT
TTTTCAATATTATTGAAGCATTTATCAGGGTTATTGTCTCATGAGCGGATACATATTTGAATGTATTTAG
AAAAATAAACAAATAGGGGTTCCGCGCACATTTCCCCGAAAAGTGCCACCTGACGTCGACGGATCGGGAG
ATCTCCCGATCCCCTATGGTGCACTCTCAGTACAATCTGCTCTGATGCCGCATAGTTAAGCCAGTATCTG
CTCCCTGCTTGTGTGTTGGAGGTCGCTGAGTAGTGCGCGAGCAAAATTTAAGCTACAACAAGGCAAGGCT
TGACCGACAATTGCATGAAGAATCTGCTTAGGGTTAGGCGTTTTGCGCTGCTTCGTACGGGCCAGATATA
CGCGTTGACATTGATTATTGACTAGTTATTAATAGTAATCAATTACGGGGTCATTAGTTCATAGCCCATA
TATGGAGTTCCGCGTTACATAACTTA
